>Addgene plasmid #11634 | pGEX2T merlin 340-595 | addgene partial sequence | sequence record 18367 | 11634 with pGEX5'
TCGGATCTGGTTCCGCGTGGATCCGCTCGAGAGAAGCAGATGAGGGAGGAGGCTGAACGCACGAGGGATG
AGTTGGAGAGGAGGCTGCTGCAGATGAAAGAAGAAGCAACAATGGCCAACGAAGCACTGATGCGGTCTGA
GGAGACAGCTGACCTGTTGGCTGAAAAGGCCCAGATCACCGAGGAGGAGGCAAAACTTCTGGCCCAGAAG
GCCGCAGAGGCTGAGCAGGAAATGCAGCGCATCAAGGCCACAGCGATTCGCACGGAGGAGGAGAAGCGCC
TGATGGAGCAGAAGGTGCTGGAAGCCGAGGTGCTGGCACTGAAGATGGCTGAGGAGTCAGAGAGGAGGGC
CAAAGAGGCAGATCAGCTGAAGCAGGACCTGCAGGAAGCACGCGAGGCGGAGCGAAGAGCCAAGCAGAAG
CTCCTGGAGATTGCCACCAAGCCCACGTACCCGCCCATGAACCCAATTCCAGCACCGTTGCCTCCTGACA
TACCAAGCTTCAACCTCATTGGTGACAGCCTGTCTTTCGACTTCAAAGATACTGACATGAAGCGGCTTTC
CATGGAGATAGAGAAAGAAAAAGTGGAATACATGGAAAAGAGCAAGCATCTGCAGGAGCAGCTCAATGAA
CTCAAGACAGAAATCGAGGCCTTGAAACTG
