[The description below was written by a language model from this plasmid's Addgene catalogue record.]
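Description:
pGEX2T merlin 340-595 is a bacterial expression plasmid built on the commercial pGEX2T backbone (about 4.95 kb without insert) and designed to produce a glutathione S-transferase fusion protein in E. coli. It is maintained as a high-copy plasmid under ampicillin selection. The record does not include a feature table, so the promoter, origin of replication and other backbone elements are not listed. pGEX-series vectors generally use an IPTG-inducible tac promoter with a plasmid-borne lac repressor gene, and the "2T" variant normally places a thrombin cleavage site between GST and the cloned fragment.

The insert is a 768 bp fragment of human NF2, which encodes merlin, the neurofibromatosis 2 tumour suppressor protein. As the name indicates, it covers residues 340 to 595, described in the record as the carboxy-terminal half of merlin isoform 1. The fragment was introduced by restriction enzyme cloning downstream of the backbone-encoded GST, so the expressed product carries GST at its N terminus. This allows purification or immobilisation on glutathione resin.

The associated publication concerns the interdomain interaction of merlin isoforms and how it influences intermolecular binding to NHE-RF. This suggests the construct serves as a source of recombinant C-terminal merlin for in vitro binding or pull-down experiments, probing association between the amino- and carboxy-terminal halves of merlin and with partner proteins. The record itself does not spell out the specific assays.
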