Addgene plasmid #11634: pGEX2T merlin 340-595
Depositing lab: Vijaya Ramesh. Depositing organization: Massachusetts General Hospital. Publication: Interdomain interaction of merlin isoforms and its influence on intermolecular binding to NHE-RF. Gonzalez-Agosti C, Wiederhold T, Herndon ME, Gusella J, Ramesh V. J Biol Chem. 1999 Nov 26. 274(48):34438-42. 10.1074/jbc.274.48.34438 PubMed 10567424.
Backbone
  Vector backbone: pGEX2T
  Backbone manufacturer: Amersham
  Backbone size w/o insert (bp): 4950
  Vector type: Bacterial Expression
Growth in bacteria
  Bacterial resistance: Ampicillin, 100 μg/mL
  Growth temperature: 37°C
  Growth strain: DH5alpha
  Copy number: High Copy
Gene/Insert
  Gene/Insert name: merlin (alt name: NF2)
  Species: H. sapiens (human)
  Insert size (bp): 768
  Mutation: Carboxy-terminal half of merlin isoform 1.
  Entrez Gene: NF2 (a.k.a. ACN, BANF, SCH, SWNV, merlin-1)
  Tag / fusion protein: GST (N terminal on backbone)
  Cloning method: Restriction Enzyme
  Sequencing primers: 5′ pGEX5'
Terms and licenses: Academic/Nonprofit Terms; Industry Terms: Not Available to Industry
How to cite: pGEX2T merlin 340-595 was a gift from Vijaya Ramesh (Addgene plasmid # 11634 ; http://n2t.net/addgene:11634 ; RRID:Addgene_11634)
